>Addgene plasmid #43844 | sZF13 | depositor partial sequence | sequence record 59227 | ZF13
GACTACAAGGATGACGACGATAAATCTAGACCTGGGGAGAGGCCTTTCCAGTGCCGGATTTGCATGCGGA
ACTTCAGCACGGGTCAGATTTTGGACAGGCACACCAGGACTCACACTGGCGAGAAACCATTTCAGTGTAG
GATCTGTATGAGGAATTTCTCAGTTGCCCACTCCCTGAAAAGACACCTGCGCACACATACTGGCGAAAAA
CCTTTCCAATGTCGCATATGCATGCGCAACTTCTCAGACCCAAGCAATCTCCGCAGGCATCTGAAGACTC
ACCTGAGGGGATCCCAACTAGTCAAAAGTGAACTG
