>Addgene plasmid #43844 | sZF13 | addgene partial sequence | sequence record 60472 | CMV-F 5'-CGCAAATGGGCGGTAGGCGTG-3'
CTCTCTGGCTAACTAGAGAACCCACTGCTTACTGGCTTATCGAAATTAATACGACTCACTATAGGGAGAC
CCAAGCTTGGTACCGAGCTCGGATCCACTAGTAACGGCCGCCAGTGTGCTGGAATTCGGCTTGGGGATAT
CCACCATGGAGACAGACACACTCCTGCTATGGGTACTGCTGCTCTGGGTTCCAGGTTCCACTGGTGACTA
TCCATATGATGTTCCAGATTATGCTGGGGCCCAGCCGGCCAGATCTGACTACAAGGATGACGACGATAAA
TCTAGACCTGGGGAGAGGCCTTTCCAGTGCCGGATTTGCATGCGGAACTTCAGCACGGGTCAGATTTTGG
ACAGGCACACCAGGACTCACACTGGCGAGAAACCATTTCAGTGTAGGATCTGTATGAGGAATTTCTCAGT
TGCCCACTCCCTGAAAAGACACCTGCGCACACATACTGGCGAAAAACCTTTCCAATGTCGCATATGCATG
CGCAACTTCTCAGACCCAAGCAATCTCCGCAGGCATCTGAAGACTCACCTGAGGGGATCCCAACTAGTCA
AAAGTGAACTGCCGCGGCTGCAGGTCGACGAACAAAAACTCATCTCAGAAGAGGATCTGAATGCTGTGGG
CCAGGACACGCAGGAGGTCATCGTGGTGCCACACTCCTTGCCCTTTAAGGTGGTGGTGATCTCAGCCATC
CTGGCCCTGGTGGTGCTCACCATCATCTCCCTTATCATCCTCATCATGCTTTGGCAGAAGAAGCCACGTT
AGGCGGCCGCTCGAGATCAGCCTCGACTGTGCCTTCTAGTTGCCAGCCATCTGTT
