[The description below was written by a language model from this plasmid's Addgene catalogue record.]
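Description:
sZF13 is a mammalian expression plasmid built on the commercial pDisplay backbone, a vector designed to route a cloned protein through the secretory pathway and anchor it on the outer face of the plasma membrane. It is propagated in E. coli under ampicillin selection; the copy number is not recorded, and no feature table is provided, so other backbone elements (origins, any mammalian selection marker) cannot be confirmed from the record itself.

The insert is a short synthetic open reading frame of 315 bp named sZF13, placed between BglII and SacII sites, both of which are retained, and transcribed from the CMV promoter. Judging from the name and the associated publication on barcoding cells with cell-surface programmable DNA-binding domains, it encodes a surface-displayed zinc finger DNA-binding domain, though the record does not state its target sequence or finger composition. The protein carries HA and Flag epitopes at its N terminus and a Myc epitope at its C terminus. In the standard pDisplay design, an N-terminal secretion leader and a C-terminal transmembrane anchor flank the cloning site, which is what would present the tagged domain extracellularly.

The intended use, as far as the record supports it, is to express a sequence-specific DNA-binding domain on the surface of transfected mammalian cells. Cells could then be labelled or distinguished by binding of exogenous DNA probes carrying the matching recognition site. The epitope tags give a means of checking expression and surface localisation with antibodies. The numbering in the name suggests it is one member of a series of such constructs.
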