Addgene plasmid #43844: sZF13
Depositing lab: George Church. Depositing organization: Harvard Medical School. Publication: Barcoding cells using cell-surface programmable DNA-binding domains. Mali P, Aach J, Lee JH, Levner D, Nip L, Church GM. Nat Methods. 2013 Mar 17. doi: 10.1038/nmeth.2407. PubMed 23503053.
Backbone
  Vector backbone: pDisplay
  Backbone manufacturer: Invitrogen
  Vector type: Mammalian Expression
Growth in bacteria
  Bacterial resistance: Ampicillin, 100 μg/mL
  Growth temperature: 37°C
  Growth strain: Top10
  Copy number: Unknown
Gene/Insert
  Gene/Insert name: sZF13
  Species: Synthetic
  Insert size (bp): 315
  Promoter: CMV
  Tag / fusion protein: HA Flag (N terminal on insert); Myc (C terminal on insert)
  Cloning method: Restriction Enzyme; 5′ cloning site BglII (not destroyed); 3′ cloning site SacII (not destroyed)
  Sequencing primers: 5′ CMV_F
Terms and licenses: Academic/Nonprofit Terms; Industry Terms: Not Available to Industry
How to cite: sZF13 was a gift from George Church (Addgene plasmid # 43844 ; http://n2t.net/addgene:43844 ; RRID:Addgene_43844)
